>Addgene plasmid #138053 | MYMH 392 | addgene full sequence | sequence record 274904 | Addgene NGS Result
TTGGACTCCTGTTGATAGATCCAGTAATGACCTCAGAACTCCATCTGGATTTGTTCAGAACGCTCGGTTG
CCGCCGGGCGTTTTTTATTGGTGAGAATCCAGGGGTCCCCAATAATTACGATTTAAATTGGCGAAAATGA
GACGTTGATCGGCACGTAAGAGGTTCCAACTTTCACCATAATGAAATAAGATCACTACCGGGCGTATTTT
TTGAGTTATCGAGATTTTCAGGAGCTAAGGAAGCTAAAATGGAGAAAAAAATCACTGGATATACCACCGT
TGATATATCCCAATGGCATCGTAAAGAACATTTTGAGGCATTTCAGTCAGTTGCTCAATGTACCTATAAC
CAGACCGTTCAGCTGGATATTACGGCCTTTTTAAAGACCGTAAAGAAAAATAAGCACAAGTTTTATCCGG
CCTTTATTCACATTCTTGCCCGCCTGATGAATGCTCATCCGGAATTTCGTATGGCAATGAAAGACGGTGA
GCTGGTGATATGGGATAGTGTTCACCCTTGTTACACCGTTTTCCATGAGCAAACTGAAACGTTTTCATCG
CTCTGGAGTGAATACCACGACGATTTCCGGCAGTTTCTACACATATATTCGCAAGATGTGGCGTGTTACG
GTGAAAACCTGGCCTATTTCCCTAAAGGGTTTATTGAGAATATGTTTTTCGTCTCAGCCAATCCCTGGGT
GAGTTTCACCAGTTTTGATTTAAACGTGGCCAATATGGACAACTTCTTCGCCCCCGTTTTCACCATGGGC
AAATATTATACGCAAGGCGACAAGGTGCTGATGCCGCTGGCGATTCAGGTTCATCATGCCGTTTGTGATG
GCTTCCATGTCGGCAGAATGCTTAATGAATTACAACAGTACTGCGATGAGTGGCAGGGCGGGGCGTAATT
TGACTTTTGTCCTTTTCCGCTGCATAACCCTGCTTCGGGGTCATTATAGCGATTTTTTCGGTATATCCAT
CCTTTTTCGCACGATATACAGGATTTTGCCAAAGGGTTCGTGTAGACTTTCCTTGGTGTATCCAACGGCG
TCAGCCGGGCAGGATAGGTGAAGTAGGCCCACCCGCGAGCGGGTGTTCCTTCTTCACTGTCCCTTATTCG
CACCTGGCGGTGCTCAACGGGAATCCTGCTCTGCGAGGCTGGCCGTAGGCCGGCCCTACCGGCGCGGCAG
CGTTACCCGTGTCGGCGGCTCCAACGGCTCGCCATCGTCCAGAAAACACGGCTCATCGGGCATCGGCAGG
CGCTGCTGCCCGCGCCGTTCCCATTCCTCCGTTTCGGTCAAGGCTGGCAGGTCTGGTTCCATGCCCGGAA
TGCCGGGCTGGCTGGGCGGCTCCTCGCCGGGGCCGGTCGGTAGTTGCTGCTCGCCCGGATACAGGGTCGG
GATGCGGCGCAGGTCGCCATGCCCCAACAGCGATTCGTCCTGGTCGTCGTGATCAACCACCACGGCGGCA
CTGAACACCGACAGGCGCAACTGGTCGCGGGGCTGGCCCCACGCCACGCGGTCATTGACCACGTAGGCCG
ACACGGTGCCGGGGCCGTTGAGCTTCACGACGGAGATCCAGCGCTCGGCCACCAAGTCCTTGACTGCGTA
TTGGACCGTCCGCAAAGAACGTCCGATGAGCTTGGAAAGTGTCTTCTGGCTGACCACCACGGCGTTCTGG
TGGCCCATCTGCGCCACGAGGTGATGCAGCAGCATTGCCGCCGTGGGTTTCCTCGCAATAAGCCCGGCCC
ACGCCTCATGCGCTTTGCGTTCCGTTTGCACCCAGTGACCGGGCTTGTTCTTGGCTTGAATGCCGATTTC
TCTGGACTGCGTGGCCATGCTTATCTCCATGCGGTAGGGGTGCCGCACGGTTGCGGCACCATGCGCAATC
AGCTGCAACTTTTCGGCAGCGCGACAACAATTATGCGTTGCGTAAAAGTGGCAGTCAATTACAGATTTTC
TTTAACCTACGCAATGAGCTATTGCGGGGGGTGCCGCAATGAGCTGTTGCGTACCCCCCTTTTTTAAGTT
GTTGATTTTTAAGTCTTTCGCATTTCGCCCTATATCTAGTTCTTTGGTGCCCAAAGAAGGGCACCCCTGC
GGGGTTCCCCCACGCCTTCGGCGCGGCTCCCCCTCCGGCAAAAAGTGGCCCCTCCGGGGCTTGTTGATCG
ACTGCGCGGCCTTCGGCCTTGCCCAAGGTGGCGCTGCCCCCTTGGAACCCCCGCACTCGCCGCCGTGAGG
CTCGGGGGGCAGGCGGGCGGGCTTCGCCCTTCGACTGCCCCCACTCGCATAGGCTTGGGTCGTTCCAGGC
GCGTCAAGGCCAAGCCGCTGCGCGGTCGCTGCGCGAGCCTTGACCCGCCTTCCACTTGGTGTCCAACCGG
CAAGCGAAGCGCGCAGGCCGCAGGCCGGAGGCTTTTCCCCAGAGAAAATTAAAAAAATTGATGGGGCAAG
GCCGCAGGCCGCGCAGTTGGAGCCGGTGGGTATGTGGTCGAAGGCTGGGTAGCCGGTGGGCAATCCCTGT
GGTCAAGCTCGTGGGCAGGCGCAGCCTGTCCATCAGCTTGTCCAGCAGGGTTGTCCACGGGCCGAGCGAA
GCGAGCCAGCCGGTGGCCGCTCGCGGCCATCGTCCACATATCCACGGGCTGGCAAGGGAGCGCAGCGACC
GCGCAGGGCGAAGCCCGGAGAGCAAGCCCGTAGGGGGGGCGCGCCCAGCTGTCTAGGGCGGCGGATTTGT
CCTACTCAGGAGAGCGTTCACCGACAAACAACAGATAAAACGAAAGGCCCAGTCTTTCGACTGAGCCTTT
CGTTTTATTTGATGCCTTTAATTAAAGCGGATAACAATTTCACACAGGAGAATTCTTGACAGCTAGCTCA
GTCCTAGGTACTGTGCTAGCACTAGTGAAAGAGGAGAAATACTAGATGGCTTCCTCCGAAGACGTTATCA
AAGAGTTCATGCGTTTCAAAGTTCGTATGGAAGGTTCCGTTAACGGTCACGAGTTCGAAATCGAAGGTGA
AGGTGAAGGTCGTCCGTACGAAGGTACCCAGACCGCTAAACTGAAAGTTACCAAAGGTGGTCCGCTGCCG
TTCGCTTGGGACATCCTGTCCCCGCAGTTCCAGTACGGTTCCAAAGCTTACGTTAAACACCCGGCTGACA
TCCCGGACTACCTGAAACTGTCCTTCCCGGAAGGTTTCAAATGGGAACGTGTTATGAACTTCGAAGACGG
TGGTGTTGTTACCGTTACCCAGGACTCCTCCCTGCAAGACGGTGAGTTCATCTACAAAGTTAAACTGCGT
GGTACCAACTTCCCGTCCGACGGTCCGGTTATGCAGAAAAAAACCATGGGTTGGGAAGCTTCCACCGAAC
GTATGTACCCGGAAGACGGTGCTCTGAAAGGTGAAATCAAAATGCGTCTGAAACTGAAAGACGGTGGTCA
CTACGACGCTGAAGTTAAAACCACCTACATGGCTAAAAAACCGGTTCAGCTGCCGGGTGCTTACAAAACC
GACATCAAACTGGACATCACCTCCCACAACGAAGACTACACCATCGTTGAACAGTACGAACGTGCTGAAG
GTCGTCACTCCACCGGTGCTTAATAACGCTGATAGTGCTAGTGTAGATCGCTACTAGAGCCAGGCATCAA
ATAAAACGAAAGGCTCAGTCGAAAGACTGGGCCTTTCGTTTTATCTGTTGTTTGTCGGTGAACGCTCTCT
ACTAGAGTCACACTGGCTCACCTTCGGGTGGGCCTTTCTGCGTTTATATACTAGAAGCGGCCGCTGCAGC
Features (pLannotate 1.2.2; 12 found; start..end, strand, type, name):
      4..98      +  terminator     lambda t0 terminator: transcription terminator from phage lambda
    146..248     +  promoter       cat promoter: promoter of the E. coli cat gene encoding chloramphenicol acetyltransferase
    249..905     +  CDS            cat: CAT_ECOLX - Experimental evidence at protein level: Swiss-Prot protein existence level 1. This enzyme is an effector of chloramphenicol resistance in bacteria. From Escherichia coli. This protein is used as a marker in many commonly used cloning vectors, such as pACYC184.
   1057..1165    +  oriT           oriT: incP origin of transfer
   1176..1838    -  CDS            pBBR1 Rep: replication protein for the broad-host-range plasmid pBBR1 from Bordetella bronchiseptica
   1839..2610    -  rep_origin     pBBR1 oriV: replication origin of the broad-host-range plasmid pBBR1 from Bordetella bronchiseptica; requires the pBBR1 Rep protein for replication
   2725..2811    -  terminator     rrnB T1 terminator: Escherichia coli rrnB; transcription terminator T1 from the E. coli rrnB gene
   2856..2880    +  promoter       J23119(SpeI) promoter (fragment): bacterial promoter (Registry of Standard Biological Parts BBa J23119) modified to end with an SpeI site
   2916..3590    +  CDS            mRFP1: mRFP1 is a basic (constitutively fluorescent) red fluorescent protein published in 2002, derived from Discosoma sp.. It is reported to be a somewhat slowly-maturing monomer with low acid sensitivity.
   3638..3709    +  terminator     rrnB T1 terminator: transcription terminator T1 from the E. coli rrnB gene
   3725..3752    +  terminator     T7Te terminator: phage T7 early transcription terminator
   3759..3779    +  misc_feature   BioBrick suffix: universal suffix for all parts
