[The description below was written by a language model from this plasmid's Addgene catalogue record and pLannotate feature annotations shown in this document.]
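Description:
MYMH 392 is a 3.8 kb bacterial expression plasmid built on pSEVA-331Bb, a BioBrick-compatible SEVA-format broad-host-range vector. It replicates through the pBBR1 oriV together with its cognate pBBR1 Rep protein, a system from Bordetella bronchiseptica that functions in many Gram-negative species. An incP origin of transfer (oriT) allows it to be mobilised by conjugation when transfer functions are provided in trans. Selection is by chloramphenicol resistance, conferred by the cat gene under its native promoter. The record lists the plasmid as high copy and propagated in E. coli DH5alpha. A lambda t0 terminator and an rrnB T1 terminator flank the backbone modules, insulating them from transcription in neighbouring regions.

The payload is a simple constitutive reporter cassette. The catalogue entry identifies the promoter as J23102, a member of the Anderson collection of synthetic constitutive promoters. The automated annotation labels a short stretch at this position as a fragment of J23119, the consensus parent of that family, which is expected because the variants differ from it by only a few bases. This promoter drives mRFP1, a monomeric red fluorescent protein derived from Discosoma. The coding sequence is followed by tandem rrnB T1 and T7Te terminators and a BioBrick suffix. No ribosome binding site is annotated in the gap between the promoter and the coding sequence.

Red fluorescence serves as a readout of promoter strength, and the depositor notes intermediate expression for this variant. The plasmid belongs to a set of promoter-characterisation constructs from a synthetic biology toolkit for controlling gene expression in Acetobacteraceae. It can be used as a calibrated constitutive promoter reference or as a starting point for swapping in other genes.
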