Addgene plasmid #138053: MYMH 392
Purpose: Encodes Anderson promoter variant using mRFP as a reporter gene
Depositing lab: Meng How Tan. Depositing organization: Nanyang Technological University. Publication: An Expanded Synthetic Biology Toolkit for Gene Expression Control in Acetobacteraceae. Teh MY, Ooi KH, Danny Teo SX, Bin Mansoor ME, Shaun Lim WZ, Tan MH. ACS Synth Biol. 2019 Apr 19;8(4):708-723. doi: 10.1021/acssynbio.8b00168. Epub 2019 Mar 22. PubMed 30865830.
Backbone
  Vector backbone: pSEVA-331Bb
  Vector type: Bacterial Expression
Growth in bacteria
  Bacterial resistance: Chloramphenicol, 25 μg/mL
  Growth temperature: 37°C
  Growth strain: DH5alpha
  Copy number: High Copy
Gene/Insert
  Gene/Insert name: J23102- pSEVA-331Bb- RFP
  Species: Synthetic
  Cloning method: Restriction Enzyme; 5′ cloning site Unknown (unknown if destroyed)
Terms and licenses: Academic/Nonprofit Terms; Industry Terms: Not Available to Industry
Depositor comments: Intermediate expression
How to cite: MYMH 392 was a gift from Meng How Tan (Addgene plasmid # 138053 ; http://n2t.net/addgene:138053 ; RRID:Addgene_138053)
